>Addgene plasmid #144003 | TFORF2177 | addgene full sequence | sequence record 400536 | Addgene NGS Result
TTAATGTAGTCTTATGCAATACTCTTGTAGTCTTGCAACATGGTAACGATGAGTTAGCAACATGCCTTAC
AAGGAGAGAAAAAGCACCGTGCATGCCGATTGGTGGAAGTAAGGTGGTACGATCGTGCCTTATTAGGAAG
GCAACAGACGGGTCTGACATGGATTGGACGAACCACTGAATTGCCGCATTGCAGAGATATTGTATTTAAG
TGCCTAGCTCGATACATAAACGGGTCTCTCTGGTTAGACCAGATCTGAGCCTGGGAGCTCTCTGGCTAAC
TAGGGAACCCACTGCTTAAGCCTCAATAAAGCTTGCCTTGAGTGCTTCAAGTAGTGTGTGCCCGTCTGTT
GTGTGACTCTGGTAACTAGAGATCCCTCAGACCCTTTTAGTCAGTGTGGAAAATCTCTAGCAGTGGCGCC
CGAACAGGGACTTGAAAGCGAAAGGGAAACCAGAGGAGCTCTCTCGACGCAGGACTCGGCTTGCTGAAGC
GCGCACGGCAAGAGGCGAGGGGCGGCGACTGGTGAGTACGCCAAAAATTTTGACTAGCGGAGGCTAGAAG
GAGAGAGATGGGTGCGAGAGCGTCAGTATTAAGCGGGGGAGAATTAGATCGCGATGGGAAAAAATTCGGT
TAAGGCCAGGGGGAAAGAAAAAATATAAATTAAAACATATAGTATGGGCAAGCAGGGAGCTAGAACGATT
CGCAGTTAATCCTGGCCTGTTAGAAACATCAGAAGGCTGTAGACAAATACTGGGACAGCTACAACCATCC
CTTCAGACAGGATCAGAAGAACTTAGATCATTATATAATACAGTAGCAACCCTCTATTGTGTGCATCAAA
GGATAGAGATAAAAGACACCAAGGAAGCTTTAGACAAGATAGAGGAAGAGCAAAACAAAAGTAAGACCAC
CGCACAGCAAGCGGCCGCTGATCTTCAGACCTGGAGGAGGAGATATGAGGGACAATTGGAGAAGTGAATT
ATATAAATATAAAGTAGTAAAAATTGAACCATTAGGAGTAGCACCCACCAAGGCAAAGAGAAGAGTGGTG
CAGAGAGAAAAAAGAGCAGTGGGAATAGGAGCTTTGTTCCTTGGGTTCTTGGGAGCAGCAGGAAGCACTA
TGGGCGCAGCGTCAATGACGCTGACGGTACAGGCCAGACAATTATTGTCTGGTATAGTGCAGCAGCAGAA
CAATTTGCTGAGGGCTATTGAGGCGCAACAGCATCTGTTGCAACTCACAGTCTGGGGCATCAAGCAGCTC
CAGGCAAGAATCCTGGCTGTGGAAAGATACCTAAAGGATCAACAGCTCCTGGGGATTTGGGGTTGCTCTG
GAAAACTCATTTGCACCACTGCTGTGCCTTGGAATGCTAGTTGGAGTAATAAATCTCTGGAACAGATTTG
GAATCACACGACCTGGATGGAGTGGGACAGAGAAATTAACAATTACACAAGCTTAATACACTCCTTAATT
GAAGAATCGCAAAACCAGCAAGAAAAGAATGAACAAGAATTATTGGAATTAGATAAATGGGCAAGTTTGT
GGAATTGGTTTAACATAACAAATTGGCTGTGGTATATAAAATTATTCATAATGATAGTAGGAGGCTTGGT
AGGTTTAAGAATAGTTTTTGCTGTACTTTCTATAGTGAATAGAGTTAGGCAGGGATATTCACCATTATCG
TTTCAGACCCACCTCCCAACCCCGAGGGGACCCATGCATTGCATCTCAATTAGTCAGCAACCAGGTGTGG
AAAGTCCCCAGGCTCCCCAGCAGGCAGAAGTATGCAAAGCATGCGTCTCAATTAGTCAGCAACCATAGTC
CCGCCCCTAACTCCGCCCATCCCGCCCCTAACTCCGCCCAGTTCCGCCCATTCTCCGCCCCATGGCTGAC
TAATTTTTTTTATTTATGCAGAGGCCGAGGCCGCCTCGGCCTCTGAGCTATTCCAGAAGTAGTGAGGAGG
CTTTTTTGGAGGCCTAGGCTTTTGCAAAAAGCTTTCTAGAGGTACCACCGGAGCTTACCATGACCGAGTA
CAAGCCCACGGTGCGCCTCGCCACCCGCGACGACGTCCCCAGGGCCGTACGCACCCTCGCCGCCGCGTTC
GCCGACTACCCCGCCACGCGCCACACCGTCGATCCGGACCGCCACATCGAGCGGGTCACCGAGCTGCAAG
AACTCTTCCTCACGCGCGTCGGGCTCGACATCGGCAAGGTGTGGGTCGCGGACGACGGCGCCGCCGTGGC
GGTCTGGACCACGCCGGAGAGCGTCGAAGCGGGGGCGGTGTTCGCCGAGATCGGCCCGCGCATGGCCGAG
TTGAGCGGTTCCCGGCTGGCCGCGCAGCAACAGATGGAAGGCCTCCTGGCGCCGCACCGGCCCAAGGAGC
CCGCGTGGTTCCTGGCCACCGTCGGCGTCTCGCCCGACCACCAGGGCAAGGGTCTGGGCAGCGCCGTCGT
GCTCCCCGGAGTGGAGGCGGCCGAGCGCGCCGGGGTGCCCGCCTTCCTGGAGACCTCCGCGCCCCGCAAC
CTCCCCTTCTACGAGCGGCTCGGCTTCACCGTCACCGCCGACGTCGAGGTGCCCGAAGGACCGCGCACCT
GGTGCATGACCCGCAAGCCCGGTGCCAGTTAACGAATTCTAGATCTTGAGACAAATGGCAGTATTCATCC
ACAATTTTAAAAGAAAAGGGGGGATTGGGGGGTACAGTGCAGGGGAAAGAATAGTAGACATAATAGCAAC
AGACATACAAACTAAAGAATTACAAAAACAAATTACAAAAATTCAAAATTTTCGGGTTTATTACAGGGAC
AGCAGAGATCCACTTTGGCGCCGGCTCGAGGCCTGCAGGTGCAAAGATGGATAAAGTTTTAAACAGAGAG
GAATCTTTGCAGCTAATGGACCTTCTAGGTCTTGAAAGGAGTGGGAATTGGCTCCGGTGCCCGTCAGTGG
GCAGAGCGCACATCGCCCACAGTCCCCGAGAAGTTGGGGGGAGGGGTCGGCAATTGAACCGGTGCCTAGA
GAAGGTGGCGCGGGGTAAACTGGGAAAGTGATGTCGTGTACTGGCTCCGCCTTTTTCCCGAGGGTGGGGG
AGAACCGTATATAAGTGCAGTAGTCGCCGTGAACGTTCTTTTTCGCAACGGGTTTGCCGCCAGAACACAG
GTAAGTGCCGTGTGTGGTTCCCGCGGGCCTGGCCTCTTTACGGGTTATGGCCCTTGCGTGCCTTGAATTA
CTTCCACCTGGCTGCAGTACGTGATTCTTGATCCCGAGCTTCGGGTTGGAAGTGGGTGGGAGAGTTCGAG
GCCTTGCGCTTAAGGAGCCCCTTCGCCTCGTGCTTGAGTTGAGGCCTGGCCTGGGCGCTGGGGCCGCCGC
GTGCGAATCTGGTGGCACCTTCGCGCCTGTCTCGCTGCTTTCGATAAGTCTCTAGCCATTTAAAATTTTT
GATGACCTGCTGCGACGCTTTTTTTCTGGCAAGATAGTCTTGTAAATGCGGGCCAAGATCTGCACACTGG
TATTTCGGTTTTTGGGGCCGCGGGCGGCGACGGGGCCCGTGCGTCCCAGCGCACATGTTCGGCGAGGCGG
GGCCTGCGAGCGCGGCCACCGAGAATCGGACGGGGGTAGTCTCAAGCTGGCCGGCCTGCTCTGGTGCCTG
GCCTCGCGCCGCCGTGTATCGCCCCGCCCTGGGCGGCAAGGCTGGCCCGGTCGGCACCAGTTGCGTGAGC
GGAAAGATGGCCGCTTCCCGGCCCTGCTGCAGGGAGCTCAAAATGGAGGACGCGGCGCTCGGGAGAGCGG
GCGGGTGAGTCACCCACACAAAGGAAAAGGGCCTTTCCGTCCTCAGCCGTCGCTTCATGTGACTCCACGG
AGTACCGGGCGCCGTCCAGGCACCTCGATTAGTTCTCGAGCTTTTGGAGTACGTCGTCTTTAGGTTGGGG
GGAGGGGTTTTATGCGATGGAGTTTCCCCACACTGAGTGGGTGGAGACTGAAGTTAGGCCAGCTTGGCAC
TTGATGTAATTCTCCTTGGAATTTGCCCTTTTTGAGTTTGGATCTTGGTTCATTCTCAAGCCTCAGACAG
TGGTTCAAAGTTTTTTTCTTCCATTTCAGGTGTCGTGAGGCTAGCACCGCCACCATGGCGGCGGCCGCCC
TGAGGGACCCCGCTCAGGGCTATGTGACCTTTGAGGATGTGGCTGTCTACTTCTCCCAGGAGGAATGGAG
ATTGCTTGATGACGCTCAGAGGCTCCTCTACCGCAATGTGATGCTGGAGAACTTTACACTTCTGGCCTCT
CTGGGACTTGCATCTTCCAAGACCCATGAAATAACCCAGCTGGAGTCATGGGAGGAGCCCTTCATGCCTG
CTTGGGAAGTTGTGACTTCAGCCATACCGAGAGGTTGTTGGCATGGAGCCGAGGCTGAGGAGGCTCCTGA
GCAGATTGCTTCTGTAGGACTGCTCAGTTCAAACATTCAGCAACACCAGAAGCAGCACTGTGGAGAGAAA
CCCTTAAAAAGACAAGAGGGCAGGGTCCCAGTTTTGAGGAGTTGCAAAGTTCACCTATCAGAGAAGTCCT
TGCAAAGCAGGGAGGTTGGGAAGGCCCTCCTGATCAGCTCAGGTGTTCTCAAGCACCAGGTGACTCACAC
AGGAGAGAAGTCACATAGGAGCTCCAAAAGTAGGGAGGCCTTTCATGCTGGAAAAAGGCATTACAAATGC
AGTGAATGTGGGAAAGCCTTTGGTCAGAAATATTTACTTGTTCAGCACCAGAGACTACATGCTGGGAAAA
AGACGTATGAATGCAGTGAATGTGGGAAGTTATTTAGAGATATGTCCAACCTTTTTATACACCAAATAGT
TCACACTGGAGAAAGGCCTTACGGGTGTAGTAACTGTGGAAAATCCTTTAGCCGTAATGCTCACCTCATT
GAACACCAGAGAGTTCACACTGGAGAAAAGCCTTTTACATGCAGTGAATGTGGAAAAGCTTTCAGGCATA
ATTCCACACTTGTTCAGCATCACAAAATCCACACTGGAGTAAGGCCTTATGAGTGCAGTGAATGTGGAAA
ATTGTTTAGTTTCAACTCCAGCCTCATGAAACATCAGAGAATTCACACTGGAGAAAGACCTTATAAGTGC
AGTGAATGTGGAAAATTCTATAGCCACAAGTCCAACCTTATCAAACATTGGCGTGTTCATACTGGAGAAA
GGCCTTACAAGTGCAGCGACTGTGGGAAATTTTTTACCCAATGCTCAAGCCTCATGCAACATCAAAAAGT
TCACACTGGAGAAAAGCCTTTTAAGTGCAATGAATGTGGGAGATTCTTTAGAGAGAATTCCACCCTAGTT
AGACATCAGAGGGTTCACACTGGAGCAAAGCCTTATGAGTGCAGGGAATGTGGGAAATTTTTTAGCCAAA
GCTCAACCCTCATGCAACATCGAAAAGTTCACATTGGAGAAAAGCCTTTTAAGTGCAATGAATGTGGGAG
ATTGTTTAGAGAGAATTCCAGCCTTGTTAAACATCAGAGGGTTCACACTGGAGCAAAGCCTTATGAGTGC
AGGGAATGTGGGAAGTTTTTTCGCCACAACTCCAGTCTTTTTAAACATCGAAGGATTCACACTGGAGAAA
TGCAGTAGTAATGAACTAGTCCGTAACTTGAAAGTATTTCGATTTCTTGGCTTTATATATCTTGTGGAAA
GGACGAACGTCGCCGGCTGTGCTTATCCCTACGCGTTAAGTCGACAATCAACCTCTGGATTACAAAATTT
GTGAAAGATTGACTGGTATTCTTAACTATGTTGCTCCTTTTACGCTATGTGGATACGCTGCTTTAATGCC
TTTGTATCATGCTATTGCTTCCCGTATGGCTTTCATTTTCTCCTCCTTGTATAAATCCTGGTTGCTGTCT
CTTTATGAGGAGTTGTGGCCCGTTGTCAGGCAACGTGGCGTGGTGTGCACTGTGTTTGCTGACGCAACCC
CCACTGGTTGGGGCATTGCCACCACCTGTCAGCTCCTTTCCGGGACTTTCGCTTTCCCCCTCCCTATTGC
CACGGCGGAACTCATCGCCGCCTGCCTTGCCCGCTGCTGGACAGGGGCTCGGCTGTTGGGCACTGACAAT
TCCGTGGTGTTGTCGGGGAAATCATCGTCCTTTCCTTGGCTGCTCGCCTGTGTTGCCACCTGGATTCTGC
GCGGGACGTCCTTCTGCTACGTCCCTTCGGCCCTCAATCCAGCGGACCTTCCTTCCCGCGGCCTGCTGCC
GGCTCTGCGGCCTCTTCCGCGTCTTCGCCTTCGCCCTCAGACGAGTCGGATCTCCCTTTGGGCCGCCTCC
CCGCGTCGACTTTAAGACCAATGACTTACAAGGCAGCTGTAGATCTTAGCCACTTTTTAAAAGAAAAGGG
GGGACTGGAAGGGCTAATTCACTCCCAACGAAGACAAGATCTGCTTTTTGCTTGTACTGGGTCTCTCTGG
TTAGACCAGATCTGAGCCTGGGAGCTCTCTGGCTAACTAGGGAACCCACTGCTTAAGCCTCAATAAAGCT
TGCCTTGAGTGCTTCAAGTAGTGTGTGCCCGTCTGTTGTGTGACTCTGGTAACTAGAGATCCCTCAGACC
CTTTTAGTCAGTGTGGAAAATCTCTAGCAGTACGTATAGTAGTTCATGTCATCTTATTATTCAGTATTTA
TAACTTGCAAAGAAATGAATATCAGAGAGTGAGAGGAACTTGTTTATTGCAGCTTATAATGGTTACAAAT
AAAGCAATAGCATCACAAATTTCACAAATAAAGCATTTTTTTCACTGCATTCTAGTTGTGGTTTGTCCAA
ACTCATCAATGTATCTTATCATGTCTGGCTCTAGCTATCCCGCCCCTAACTCCGCCCATCCCGCCCCTAA
CTCCGCCCAGTTCCGCCCATTCTCCGCCCCATGGCTGACTAATTTTTTTTATTTATGCAGAGGCCGAGGC
CGCCTCGGCCTCTGAGCTATTCCAGAAGTAGTGAGGAGGCTTTTTTGGAGGCCTAGGGACGTACCCAATT
CGCCCTATAGTGAGTCGTATTACGCGCGCTCACTGGCCGTCGTTTTACAACGTCGTGACTGGGAAAACCC
TGGCGTTACCCAACTTAATCGCCTTGCAGCACATCCCCCTTTCGCCAGCTGGCGTAATAGCGAAGAGGCC
CGCACCGATCGCCCTTCCCAACAGTTGCGCAGCCTGAATGGCGAATGGG
[124 nt withheld, positions 7190-7313]
C
[91 nt withheld, positions 7315-7405]
A
[49 nt withheld, positions 7407-7455]
CCTTTGACGTTGGAGTCCACGTTCTTT
[37 nt withheld, positions 7483-7519]
ACCCTATCTCGGTCTATTCTTTTGATTTATAAGGGATTTTGCCGATTTCGGCCTATTGGTTAAAAAATGA
GCTGATTTAACAAAAATTTAACGCGAATTTTAACAAAATATTAACGCTTACAATTTAGGTGGCACTTTTC
GGGGAAATGTGCGCGGAACCCCTATTTGTTTATTTTTCTAAATACATTCAAATATGTATCCGCTCATGAG
ACAATAACCCTGATAAATGCTTCAATAATATTGAAAAAGGAAGAGTATGAGTATTCAACATTTCCGTGTC
GCCCTTATTCCCTTTTTTGCGGCATTTTGCCTTCCTGTTTTTGCTCACCCAGAAACGCTGGTGAAAGTAA
AAGATGCTGAAGATCAGTTGGGTGCACGAGTGGGTTACATCGAACTGGATCTCAACAGCGGTAAGATCCT
TGAGAGTTTTCGCCCCGAAGAACGTTTTCCAATGATGAGCACTTTTAAAGTTCTGCTATGTGGCGCGGTA
TTATCCCGTATTGACGCCGGGCAAGAGCAACTCGGTCGCCGCATACACTATTCTCAGAATGACTTGGTTG
AGTACTCACCAGTCACAGAAAAGCATCTTACGGATGGCATGACAGTAAGAGAATTATGCAGTGCTGCCAT
AACCATGAGTGATAACACTGCGGCCAACTTACTTCTGACAACGATCGGAGGACCGAAGGAGCTAACCGCT
TTTTTGCACAACATGGGGGATCATGTAACTCGCCTTGATCGTTGGGAACCGGAGCTGAATGAAGCCATAC
CAAACGACGAGCGTGACACCACGATGCCTGTAGCAATGGCAACAACGTTGCGCAAACTATTAACTGGCGA
ACTACTTACTCTAGCTTCCCGGCAACAATTAATAGACTGGATGGAGGCGGATAAAGTTGCAGGACCACTT
CTGCGCTCGGCCCTTCCGGCTGGCTGGTTTATTGCTGATAAATCTGGAGCCGGTGAGCGTGGGTCTCGCG
GTATCATTGCAGCACTGGGGCCAGATGGTAAGCCCTCCCGTATCGTAGTTATCTACACGACGGGGAGTCA
GGCAACTATGGATGAACGAAATAGACAGATCGCTGAGATAGGTGCCTCACTGATTAAGCATTGGTAACTG
TCAGACCAAGTTTACTCATATATACTTTAGATTGATTTAAAACTTCATTTTTAATTTAAAAGGATCTAGG
TGAAGATCCTTTTTGATAATCTCATGACCAAAATCCCTTAACGTGAGTTTTCGTTCCACTGAGCGTCAGA
CCCCGTAGAAAAGATCAAAGGATCTTCTTGAGATCCTTTTTTTCTGCGCGTAATCTGCTGCTTGCAAACA
AAAAAACCACCGCTACCAGCGGTGGTTTGTTTGCCGGATCAAGAGCTACCAACTCTTTTTCCGAAGGTAA
CTGGCTTCAGCAGAGCGCAGATACCAAATACTGTTCTTCTAGTGTAGCCGTAGTTAGGCCACCACTTCAA
GAACTCTGTAGCACCGCCTACATACCTCGCTCTGCTAATCCTGTTACCAGTGGCTGCTGCCAGTGGCGAT
AAGTCGTGTCTTACCGGGTTGGACTCAAGACGATAGTTACCGGATAAGGCGCAGCGGTCGGGCTGAACGG
GGGGTTCGTGCACACAGCCCAGCTTGGAGCGAACGACCTACACCGAACTGAGATACCTACAGCGTGAGCT
ATGAGAAAGCGCCACGCTTCCCGAAGGGAGAAAGGCGGACAGGTATCCGGTAAGCGGCAGGGTCGGAACA
GGAGAGCGCACGAGGGAGCTTCCAGGGGGAAACGCCTGGTATCTTTATAGTCCTGTCGGGTTTCGCCACC
TCTGACTTGAGCGTCGATTTTTGTGATGCTCGTCAGGGGGGCGGAGCCTATGGAAAAACGCCAGCAACGC
GGCCTTTTTACGGTTCCTGGCCTTTTGCTGGCCTTTTGCTCACATGTTCTTTCCTGCGTTATCCCCTGAT
TCTGTGGATAACCGTATTACCGCCTTTGAGTGAGCTGATACCGCTCGCCGCAGCCGAACGACCGAGCGCA
GCGAGTCAGTGAGCGAGGAAGCGGAAGAGCGCCCAATACGCAAACCGCCTCTCCCCGCGCGTTGGCCGAT
TCATTAATGCAGCTGGCACGACAGGTTTCCCGACTGGAAAGCGGGCAGTGAGCGCAACGCAATTAATGTG
AGTTAGCTCACTCATTAGGCACCCCAGGCTTTACACTTTATGCTTCCGGCTCGTATGTTGTGTGGAATTG
TGAGCGGATAACAATTTCACACAGGAAACAGCTATGACCATGATTACGCCAAGCGCGCAATTAACCCTCA
CTAAAGGGAACAAAAGCTGGAGCTGCAAGC
Features (pLannotate 1.2.2; 31 found; start..end, strand, type, name):
      5..231     +  promoter       RSV promoter: Rous sarcoma virus enhancer/promoter
    232..412     +  LTR            5' LTR (truncated): truncated 5' long terminal repeat (LTR) from HIV-1
    459..584     +  misc_feature   HIV-1 Ψ: packaging signal of human immunodeficiency virus type 1
    568..931     +  CDS            HIV-1 gag (fragment): gag protein from human immunodeficiency virus 1; gag
   1077..1310    +  misc_feature   RRE: The Rev response element (RRE) of HIV-1 allows for Rev-dependent mRNA export from the nucleus to the cytoplasm.
   1687..1713    +  CDS            Rev (fragment): human immunodeficiency virus 1 (HIV-1) Rev protein; rev; enhances nuclear export of unspliced and incompletely spliced viral mRNAs
   1720..1743    +  promoter       SV40 promoter (fragment): SV40 early promoter
   1744..1815    +  promoter       SV40 promoter (fragment): SV40 enhancer and early promoter
   1839..1974    +  rep_origin     SV40 ori: SV40 origin of replication
   2020..2616    +  CDS            PuroR (fragment): puromycin N-acetyltransferase; pac from Streptomyces; confers resistance to puromycin
   2665..2782    +  misc_feature   cPPT/CTS: central polypurine tract and central termination sequence of HIV-1
   2847..2913    +  CDS            small t antigen (fragment): SV40 (simian virus 40) small t antigen
   2920..4098    +  promoter       EF-1α promoter: strong constitutive promoter for human elongation factor EF-1α
   4115..4747    +  CDS            ZNF773 (fragment): ZN773_HUMAN - Also known as ZNF419B. Experimental evidence at protein level: Swiss-Prot protein existence level 1. May be involved in transcriptional regulation. From Homo sapiens (Human).
   5621..5674    +  promoter       U6 promoter (fragment): RNA polymerase III promoter for human U6 snRNA
   5716..6304    +  misc_feature   WPRE: woodchuck hepatitis virus posttranscriptional regulatory element
   6355..6374    +  misc_feature   cPPT/CTS (fragment): central polypurine tract and central termination sequence of HIV-1
   6376..6609    +  LTR            3' LTR (ΔU3): self-inactivating 3' long terminal repeat (LTR) from HIV-1
   6687..6808    +  polyA_signal   SV40 poly(A) signal: SV40 polyadenylation signal
   6848..6983    +  rep_origin     SV40 ori: SV40 origin of replication
   7004..7022    -  promoter       T7 promoter: promoter for bacteriophage T7 RNA polymerase
   7030..7185    +  CDS            lacZα (fragment): LacZα fragment of β-galactosidase; lacZ fragment
   7190..7618    +  rep_origin     f1 ori (sequence partly withheld): f1 bacteriophage origin of replication; arrow indicates direction of (+) strand synthesis
   7671..7775    +  promoter       AmpR promoter: bla
   7776..8636    +  CDS            AmpR: β-lactamase; bla; confers resistance to ampicillin, carbenicillin, and related antibiotics
   8807..9395    +  rep_origin     ori: high-copy-number ColE1/pMB1/pBR322/pUC origin of replication
   9578..9670    +  CDS            lacI (fragment): lac repressor; lacI; The lac repressor binds to the lac operator to inhibit transcription in E. coli. This inhibition can be relieved by adding lactose or isopropyl-β-D-thiogalactopyranoside (IPTG).
   9683..9704    +  protein_bind   CAP binding site: CAP binding activates transcription in the presence of cAMP. E. coli catabolite activator protein
   9719..9749    +  promoter       lac promoter: promoter for the E. coli lac operon
   9757..9773    +  protein_bind   lac operator: The lac repressor binds to the lac operator to inhibit transcription in E. coli. This inhibition can be relieved by adding lactose or isopropyl-β-D-thiogalactopyranoside (IPTG). lac repressor encoded by lacI
   9818..9836    +  promoter       T3 promoter: promoter for bacteriophage T3 RNA polymerase
