[The description below was written by a language model from this plasmid's Addgene catalogue record and pLannotate feature annotations shown in this document.]
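Description:
TFORF2177 is a third-generation-style, self-inactivating lentiviral expression plasmid built on the pLX_TRC317 backbone, carrying the human zinc-finger transcription factor ZNF419 as its open reading frame. It belongs to a barcoded transcription factor ORF collection in which each construct carries a unique 24-bp barcode, so that the factor expressed in a given cell can be identified by sequencing in pooled overexpression screens, such as those for directed differentiation. In bacteria the plasmid replicates from a high-copy ColE1/pUC-type origin and is selected with ampicillin through the bla gene. An f1 origin and remnants of a lac/T7/T3 cloning region are also present in the backbone. The depositor warns that recombination can occur, as is common for LTR-containing plasmids.

The viral portion begins with an RSV promoter fused to a truncated HIV-1 5' LTR, which permits Tat-independent transcription of the genomic RNA. It is followed by the Ψ packaging signal with a partial gag sequence, and the RRE for Rev-dependent nuclear export. An SV40 early promoter then drives puromycin N-acetyltransferase for selection of transduced mammalian cells, and a cPPT/CTS element is present to aid nuclear import of the provirus. The EF-1α promoter provides strong constitutive expression of the synthesized ZNF419 ORF. The automated annotation labels only part of this region, as a fragment of the closely related paralogue ZNF773 (also known as ZNF419B); this most likely reflects sequence similarity, while the catalogue identifies the insert as ZNF419. The barcode itself is not annotated in the feature table. Downstream, a WPRE enhances transcript stability and expression. The ΔU3 3' LTR inactivates the viral promoter after integration, and an SV40 polyadenylation signal lies beyond it.
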