Addgene plasmid #144003: TFORF2177
Purpose: Lentiviral vector for overexpressing transcription factor ORFs with unique 24-bp barcodes. Barcodes facilitate identification of transcription factors in pooled screens.
Depositing lab: Feng Zhang. Depositing organization: Broad Institute. Publication: A transcription factor atlas of directed differentiation. Joung J, Ma S, Tay T, Geiger-Schuller KR, Kirchgatterer PC, Verdine VK, Guo B, Arias-Garcia MA, Allen WE, Singh A, Kuksenko O, Abudayyeh OO, Gootenberg JS, Fu Z, Macrae RK, Buenrostro JD, Regev A, Zhang F. Cell. 2023 Jan 5;186(1):209-229.e26. doi: 10.1016/j.cell.2022.11.026. PubMed 36608654.
Backbone
  Vector backbone: pLX_TRC317
  Backbone manufacturer: Broad Institute Genetic Perturbation Platform
  Backbone size w/o insert (bp): 8264
  Vector type: Mammalian Expression, Lentiviral
  Selectable markers: Puromycin
Growth in bacteria
  Bacterial resistance: Ampicillin, 100 μg/mL
  Growth temperature: 37°C
  Growth strain: NEB Stable
  Copy number: High Copy
Gene/Insert
  Gene/Insert name: ZNF419
  Species: H. sapiens (human)
  Insert size (bp): 1595
  Entrez Gene: ZNF419 (a.k.a. ZNF419A, FLJ23233)
  Promoter: EF1a
  Cloning method: Unknown
  Sequencing primers: 5′ GGGTGGAGACTGAAGTTAGGCCAG; 3′ CACATAGCGTAAAAGGAGCAACATAG
Terms and licenses: Academic/Nonprofit Terms; Industry Terms: Not Available to Industry
Depositor comments: NM_001098493,ENST00000442920 . The transcription factor ORF portion of this plasmid was synthesized by Genewiz. Please test multiple small colonies in case of plasmid recombination. To make this collection available in a timely manner, a portion of this collection was not fully sequenced by Addgene. If an Addgene verified full plasmid sequence is not available, please contact us prior to placing an order to request the full sequence.
How to cite: TFORF2177 was a gift from Feng Zhang (Addgene plasmid # 144003 ; http://n2t.net/addgene:144003 ; RRID:Addgene_144003)
