>Addgene plasmid #144003 | TFORF2177 | depositor partial sequence | sequence record 284133 | Insert
ACCGCCACCATGGCGGCGGCCGCCCTGAGGGACCCCGCTCAGGGCTATGTGACCTTTGAGGATGTGGCTG
TCTACTTCTCCCAGGAGGAATGGAGATTGCTTGATGACGCTCAGAGGCTCCTCTACCGCAATGTGATGCT
GGAGAACTTTACACTTCTGGCCTCTCTGGGACTTGCATCTTCCAAGACCCATGAAATAACCCAGCTGGAG
TCATGGGAGGAGCCCTTCATGCCTGCTTGGGAAGTTGTGACTTCAGCCATACCGAGAGGTTGTTGGCATG
GAGCCGAGGCTGAGGAGGCTCCTGAGCAGATTGCTTCTGTAGGACTGCTCAGTTCAAACATTCAGCAACA
CCAGAAGCAGCACTGTGGAGAGAAACCCTTAAAAAGACAAGAGGGCAGGGTCCCAGTTTTGAGGAGTTGC
AAAGTTCACCTATCAGAGAAGTCCTTGCAAAGCAGGGAGGTTGGGAAGGCCCTCCTGATCAGCTCAGGTG
TTCTCAAGCACCAGGTGACTCACACAGGAGAGAAGTCACATAGGAGCTCCAAAAGTAGGGAGGCCTTTCA
TGCTGGAAAAAGGCATTACAAATGCAGTGAATGTGGGAAAGCCTTTGGTCAGAAATATTTACTTGTTCAG
CACCAGAGACTACATGCTGGGAAAAAGACGTATGAATGCAGTGAATGTGGGAAGTTATTTAGAGATATGT
CCAACCTTTTTATACACCAAATAGTTCACACTGGAGAAAGGCCTTACGGGTGTAGTAACTGTGGAAAATC
CTTTAGCCGTAATGCTCACCTCATTGAACACCAGAGAGTTCACACTGGAGAAAAGCCTTTTACATGCAGT
GAATGTGGAAAAGCTTTCAGGCATAATTCCACACTTGTTCAGCATCACAAAATCCACACTGGAGTAAGGC
CTTATGAGTGCAGTGAATGTGGAAAATTGTTTAGTTTCAACTCCAGCCTCATGAAACATCAGAGAATTCA
CACTGGAGAAAGACCTTATAAGTGCAGTGAATGTGGAAAATTCTATAGCCACAAGTCCAACCTTATCAAA
CATTGGCGTGTTCATACTGGAGAAAGGCCTTACAAGTGCAGCGACTGTGGGAAATTTTTTACCCAATGCT
CAAGCCTCATGCAACATCAAAAAGTTCACACTGGAGAAAAGCCTTTTAAGTGCAATGAATGTGGGAGATT
CTTTAGAGAGAATTCCACCCTAGTTAGACATCAGAGGGTTCACACTGGAGCAAAGCCTTATGAGTGCAGG
GAATGTGGGAAATTTTTTAGCCAAAGCTCAACCCTCATGCAACATCGAAAAGTTCACATTGGAGAAAAGC
CTTTTAAGTGCAATGAATGTGGGAGATTGTTTAGAGAGAATTCCAGCCTTGTTAAACATCAGAGGGTTCA
CACTGGAGCAAAGCCTTATGAGTGCAGGGAATGTGGGAAGTTTTTTCGCCACAACTCCAGTCTTTTTAAA
CATCGAAGGATTCACACTGGAGAAATGCAGTAGTAATGAACTAGTCCGTAACTTGAAAGTATTTCGATTT
CTTGGCTTTATATATCTTGTGGAAAGGACGAACGTCGCCGGCTGTGCTTATCCCT
