>Addgene plasmid #144003 | TFORF2177 | depositor partial sequence | sequence record 284134 | Barcode
ACGTCGCCGGCTGTGCTTATCCCT
